Addgene plasmid #141520: TFORF0113
Purpose: Lentiviral vector for overexpressing the SMAD3 transcription factor ORF with a unique 24-bp barcode. Barcodes facilitate identification of transcription factors in pooled screens.
Depositing lab: Feng Zhang. Depositing organization: Broad Institute. Publication: A transcription factor atlas of directed differentiation. Joung J, Ma S, Tay T, Geiger-Schuller KR, Kirchgatterer PC, Verdine VK, Guo B, Arias-Garcia MA, Allen WE, Singh A, Kuksenko O, Abudayyeh OO, Gootenberg JS, Fu Z, Macrae RK, Buenrostro JD, Regev A, Zhang F. Cell. 2023 Jan 5;186(1):209-229.e26. doi: 10.1016/j.cell.2022.11.026. PubMed 36608654.
Backbone
  Vector backbone: pLX_TRC317
  Backbone manufacturer: Broad Institute Genetic Perturbation Platform
  Backbone size w/o insert (bp): 8264
  Vector type: Mammalian Expression, Lentiviral
  Selectable markers: Puromycin
Growth in bacteria
  Bacterial resistance: Ampicillin, 100 μg/mL
  Growth temperature: 37°C
  Growth strain: NEB Stable
  Copy number: High Copy
Gene/Insert
  Gene/Insert name: SMAD3
  Species: H. sapiens (human)
  Insert size (bp): 794
  Entrez Gene: SMAD3 (a.k.a. HSPC193, HsT17436, JV15-2, LDS1C, LDS3, MADH3, hMAD-3, hSMAD3, mad3)
  Promoter: EF1a
  Cloning method: Unknown
  Sequencing primers: 5′ GGGTGGAGACTGAAGTTAGGCCAG; 3′ CACATAGCGTAAAAGGAGCAACATAG
Terms and licenses: Academic/Nonprofit Terms; Industry Terms: Not Available to Industry
Depositor comments: NM_001145104,ENST00000537194 . The transcription factor ORF portion of this plasmid was synthesized by Genewiz. Please test multiple small colonies in case of plasmid recombination. To make this collection available in a timely manner, a portion of this collection was not fully sequenced by Addgene. If an Addgene verified full plasmid sequence is not available, please contact us prior to placing an order to request the full sequence.
How to cite: TFORF0113 was a gift from Feng Zhang (Addgene plasmid # 141520 ; http://n2t.net/addgene:141520 ; RRID:Addgene_141520)
