[The description below was written by a language model from this plasmid's Addgene catalogue record and pLannotate feature annotations shown in this document.]
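Description:
TFORF0113 is a third-generation-style, self-inactivating lentiviral expression plasmid built on the pLX_TRC317 backbone and carrying a human SMAD3 open reading frame for overexpression in mammalian cells. In bacteria it is maintained through a high-copy ColE1/pUC-type origin with ampicillin selection (AmpR under its own bla promoter). An f1 origin and remnants of a lacZα/lac promoter cloning region flanked by T7 and T3 promoters are also present in the backbone. The depositor notes that the plasmid can recombine, which is a common issue for LTR-containing vectors.

The viral cassette begins with an RSV promoter fused to a truncated HIV-1 5' LTR, which drives Tat-independent production of the genomic RNA in packaging cells. This is followed by the Ψ packaging signal with a gag fragment, the Rev response element for nuclear export, and a cPPT/CTS. It ends in a ΔU3 3' LTR that inactivates LTR promoter activity after integration, with an SV40 polyadenylation signal downstream. Inside the provirus, an SV40 early promoter/origin segment precedes the puromycin N-acetyltransferase gene, allowing selection of transduced cells. A separate EF-1α promoter drives the SMAD3 ORF, with a WPRE downstream to enhance transcript stability and expression. The recorded insert is short (about 0.8 kb) and is annotated as a SMAD3 fragment, consistent with the specific transcript isoform cited by the depositor rather than the full-length canonical protein.

The construct also carries a unique 24-bp barcode, though the feature table does not annotate its position. The barcode lets this transcription factor be identified in pooled overexpression screens, such as those for directed differentiation.
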