Features (pLannotate 1.2.2; 31 found; start..end, strand, type, name):
      5..231     +  promoter       RSV promoter: Rous sarcoma virus enhancer/promoter
    232..412     +  LTR            5' LTR (truncated): truncated 5' long terminal repeat (LTR) from HIV-1
    459..584     +  misc_feature   HIV-1 Ψ: packaging signal of human immunodeficiency virus type 1
    568..931     +  CDS            HIV-1 gag (fragment): gag protein from human immunodeficiency virus 1; gag
   1077..1310    +  misc_feature   RRE: The Rev response element (RRE) of HIV-1 allows for Rev-dependent mRNA export from the nucleus to the cytoplasm.
   1687..1713    +  CDS            Rev (fragment): human immunodeficiency virus 1 (HIV-1) Rev protein; rev; enhances nuclear export of unspliced and incompletely spliced viral mRNAs
   1720..1743    +  promoter       SV40 promoter (fragment): SV40 early promoter
   1744..1815    +  promoter       SV40 promoter (fragment): SV40 enhancer and early promoter
   1839..1974    +  rep_origin     SV40 ori: SV40 origin of replication
   2020..2616    +  CDS            PuroR (fragment): puromycin N-acetyltransferase; pac from Streptomyces; confers resistance to puromycin
   2665..2782    +  misc_feature   cPPT/CTS: central polypurine tract and central termination sequence of HIV-1
   2847..2913    +  CDS            small t antigen (fragment): SV40 (simian virus 40) small t antigen
   2920..4098    +  promoter       EF-1α promoter: strong constitutive promoter for human elongation factor EF-1α
   4097..4804    +  CDS            SMAD3 (fragment): SMAD3_HUMAN - Also known as MADH3. Experimental evidence at protein level: Swiss-Prot protein existence level 1. Receptor-regulated SMAD (R-SMAD) that is an intracellular signal transducer and transcriptional modulator activated by TGF-beta (transforming growth factor) and activin type 1 receptor kinases. Binds the TRE element in the promoter region of many genes that are regulated by TGF-beta and, on formation of the SMAD3/SMAD4 complex, activates transcription. Also can form a SMAD3/SMAD4/JUN/FOS complex at the AP- 1/SMAD site to regulate TGF-beta-mediated transcription. Has an inhibitory ef
   4820..4873    +  promoter       U6 promoter (fragment): RNA polymerase III promoter for human U6 snRNA
   4915..5503    +  misc_feature   WPRE: woodchuck hepatitis virus posttranscriptional regulatory element
   5554..5573    +  misc_feature   cPPT/CTS (fragment): central polypurine tract and central termination sequence of HIV-1
   5575..5808    +  LTR            3' LTR (ΔU3): self-inactivating 3' long terminal repeat (LTR) from HIV-1
   5886..6007    +  polyA_signal   SV40 poly(A) signal: SV40 polyadenylation signal
   6047..6182    +  rep_origin     SV40 ori: SV40 origin of replication
   6203..6221    -  promoter       T7 promoter: promoter for bacteriophage T7 RNA polymerase
   6229..6384    +  CDS            lacZα (fragment): LacZα fragment of β-galactosidase; lacZ fragment
   6389..6817    +  rep_origin     f1 ori (sequence partly withheld): f1 bacteriophage origin of replication; arrow indicates direction of (+) strand synthesis
   6870..6974    +  promoter       AmpR promoter: bla
   6975..7835    +  CDS            AmpR: β-lactamase; bla; confers resistance to ampicillin, carbenicillin, and related antibiotics
   8006..8594    +  rep_origin     ori: high-copy-number ColE1/pMB1/pBR322/pUC origin of replication
   8777..8869    +  CDS            lacI (fragment): lac repressor; lacI; The lac repressor binds to the lac operator to inhibit transcription in E. coli. This inhibition can be relieved by adding lactose or isopropyl-β-D-thiogalactopyranoside (IPTG).
   8882..8903    +  protein_bind   CAP binding site: CAP binding activates transcription in the presence of cAMP. E. coli catabolite activator protein
   8918..8948    +  promoter       lac promoter: promoter for the E. coli lac operon
   8956..8972    +  protein_bind   lac operator: The lac repressor binds to the lac operator to inhibit transcription in E. coli. This inhibition can be relieved by adding lactose or isopropyl-β-D-thiogalactopyranoside (IPTG). lac repressor encoded by lacI
   9017..9035    +  promoter       T3 promoter: promoter for bacteriophage T3 RNA polymerase
>Addgene plasmid #141520 | TFORF0113 | depositor full sequence | sequence record 276696 | Full Sequence
TTAATGTAGTCTTATGCAATACTCTTGTAGTCTTGCAACATGGTAACGATGAGTTAGCAACATGCCTTAC
AAGGAGAGAAAAAGCACCGTGCATGCCGATTGGTGGAAGTAAGGTGGTACGATCGTGCCTTATTAGGAAG
GCAACAGACGGGTCTGACATGGATTGGACGAACCACTGAATTGCCGCATTGCAGAGATATTGTATTTAAG
TGCCTAGCTCGATACATAAACGGGTCTCTCTGGTTAGACCAGATCTGAGCCTGGGAGCTCTCTGGCTAAC
TAGGGAACCCACTGCTTAAGCCTCAATAAAGCTTGCCTTGAGTGCTTCAAGTAGTGTGTGCCCGTCTGTT
GTGTGACTCTGGTAACTAGAGATCCCTCAGACCCTTTTAGTCAGTGTGGAAAATCTCTAGCAGTGGCGCC
CGAACAGGGACTTGAAAGCGAAAGGGAAACCAGAGGAGCTCTCTCGACGCAGGACTCGGCTTGCTGAAGC
GCGCACGGCAAGAGGCGAGGGGCGGCGACTGGTGAGTACGCCAAAAATTTTGACTAGCGGAGGCTAGAAG
GAGAGAGATGGGTGCGAGAGCGTCAGTATTAAGCGGGGGAGAATTAGATCGCGATGGGAAAAAATTCGGT
TAAGGCCAGGGGGAAAGAAAAAATATAAATTAAAACATATAGTATGGGCAAGCAGGGAGCTAGAACGATT
CGCAGTTAATCCTGGCCTGTTAGAAACATCAGAAGGCTGTAGACAAATACTGGGACAGCTACAACCATCC
CTTCAGACAGGATCAGAAGAACTTAGATCATTATATAATACAGTAGCAACCCTCTATTGTGTGCATCAAA
GGATAGAGATAAAAGACACCAAGGAAGCTTTAGACAAGATAGAGGAAGAGCAAAACAAAAGTAAGACCAC
CGCACAGCAAGCGGCCGCTGATCTTCAGACCTGGAGGAGGAGATATGAGGGACAATTGGAGAAGTGAATT
ATATAAATATAAAGTAGTAAAAATTGAACCATTAGGAGTAGCACCCACCAAGGCAAAGAGAAGAGTGGTG
CAGAGAGAAAAAAGAGCAGTGGGAATAGGAGCTTTGTTCCTTGGGTTCTTGGGAGCAGCAGGAAGCACTA
TGGGCGCAGCGTCAATGACGCTGACGGTACAGGCCAGACAATTATTGTCTGGTATAGTGCAGCAGCAGAA
CAATTTGCTGAGGGCTATTGAGGCGCAACAGCATCTGTTGCAACTCACAGTCTGGGGCATCAAGCAGCTC
CAGGCAAGAATCCTGGCTGTGGAAAGATACCTAAAGGATCAACAGCTCCTGGGGATTTGGGGTTGCTCTG
GAAAACTCATTTGCACCACTGCTGTGCCTTGGAATGCTAGTTGGAGTAATAAATCTCTGGAACAGATTTG
GAATCACACGACCTGGATGGAGTGGGACAGAGAAATTAACAATTACACAAGCTTAATACACTCCTTAATT
GAAGAATCGCAAAACCAGCAAGAAAAGAATGAACAAGAATTATTGGAATTAGATAAATGGGCAAGTTTGT
GGAATTGGTTTAACATAACAAATTGGCTGTGGTATATAAAATTATTCATAATGATAGTAGGAGGCTTGGT
AGGTTTAAGAATAGTTTTTGCTGTACTTTCTATAGTGAATAGAGTTAGGCAGGGATATTCACCATTATCG
TTTCAGACCCACCTCCCAACCCCGAGGGGACCCATGCATTGCATCTCAATTAGTCAGCAACCAGGTGTGG
AAAGTCCCCAGGCTCCCCAGCAGGCAGAAGTATGCAAAGCATGCGTCTCAATTAGTCAGCAACCATAGTC
CCGCCCCTAACTCCGCCCATCCCGCCCCTAACTCCGCCCAGTTCCGCCCATTCTCCGCCCCATGGCTGAC
TAATTTTTTTTATTTATGCAGAGGCCGAGGCCGCCTCGGCCTCTGAGCTATTCCAGAAGTAGTGAGGAGG
CTTTTTTGGAGGCCTAGGCTTTTGCAAAAAGCTTTCTAGAGGTACCACCGGAGCTTACCATGACCGAGTA
CAAGCCCACGGTGCGCCTCGCCACCCGCGACGACGTCCCCAGGGCCGTACGCACCCTCGCCGCCGCGTTC
GCCGACTACCCCGCCACGCGCCACACCGTCGATCCGGACCGCCACATCGAGCGGGTCACCGAGCTGCAAG
AACTCTTCCTCACGCGCGTCGGGCTCGACATCGGCAAGGTGTGGGTCGCGGACGACGGCGCCGCCGTGGC
GGTCTGGACCACGCCGGAGAGCGTCGAAGCGGGGGCGGTGTTCGCCGAGATCGGCCCGCGCATGGCCGAG
TTGAGCGGTTCCCGGCTGGCCGCGCAGCAACAGATGGAAGGCCTCCTGGCGCCGCACCGGCCCAAGGAGC
CCGCGTGGTTCCTGGCCACCGTCGGCGTCTCGCCCGACCACCAGGGCAAGGGTCTGGGCAGCGCCGTCGT
GCTCCCCGGAGTGGAGGCGGCCGAGCGCGCCGGGGTGCCCGCCTTCCTGGAGACCTCCGCGCCCCGCAAC
CTCCCCTTCTACGAGCGGCTCGGCTTCACCGTCACCGCCGACGTCGAGGTGCCCGAAGGACCGCGCACCT
GGTGCATGACCCGCAAGCCCGGTGCCAGTTAACGAATTCTAGATCTTGAGACAAATGGCAGTATTCATCC
ACAATTTTAAAAGAAAAGGGGGGATTGGGGGGTACAGTGCAGGGGAAAGAATAGTAGACATAATAGCAAC
AGACATACAAACTAAAGAATTACAAAAACAAATTACAAAAATTCAAAATTTTCGGGTTTATTACAGGGAC
AGCAGAGATCCACTTTGGCGCCGGCTCGAGGCCTGCAGGTGCAAAGATGGATAAAGTTTTAAACAGAGAG
GAATCTTTGCAGCTAATGGACCTTCTAGGTCTTGAAAGGAGTGGGAATTGGCTCCGGTGCCCGTCAGTGG
GCAGAGCGCACATCGCCCACAGTCCCCGAGAAGTTGGGGGGAGGGGTCGGCAATTGAACCGGTGCCTAGA
GAAGGTGGCGCGGGGTAAACTGGGAAAGTGATGTCGTGTACTGGCTCCGCCTTTTTCCCGAGGGTGGGGG
AGAACCGTATATAAGTGCAGTAGTCGCCGTGAACGTTCTTTTTCGCAACGGGTTTGCCGCCAGAACACAG
GTAAGTGCCGTGTGTGGTTCCCGCGGGCCTGGCCTCTTTACGGGTTATGGCCCTTGCGTGCCTTGAATTA
CTTCCACCTGGCTGCAGTACGTGATTCTTGATCCCGAGCTTCGGGTTGGAAGTGGGTGGGAGAGTTCGAG
GCCTTGCGCTTAAGGAGCCCCTTCGCCTCGTGCTTGAGTTGAGGCCTGGCCTGGGCGCTGGGGCCGCCGC
GTGCGAATCTGGTGGCACCTTCGCGCCTGTCTCGCTGCTTTCGATAAGTCTCTAGCCATTTAAAATTTTT
GATGACCTGCTGCGACGCTTTTTTTCTGGCAAGATAGTCTTGTAAATGCGGGCCAAGATCTGCACACTGG
TATTTCGGTTTTTGGGGCCGCGGGCGGCGACGGGGCCCGTGCGTCCCAGCGCACATGTTCGGCGAGGCGG
GGCCTGCGAGCGCGGCCACCGAGAATCGGACGGGGGTAGTCTCAAGCTGGCCGGCCTGCTCTGGTGCCTG
GCCTCGCGCCGCCGTGTATCGCCCCGCCCTGGGCGGCAAGGCTGGCCCGGTCGGCACCAGTTGCGTGAGC
GGAAAGATGGCCGCTTCCCGGCCCTGCTGCAGGGAGCTCAAAATGGAGGACGCGGCGCTCGGGAGAGCGG
GCGGGTGAGTCACCCACACAAAGGAAAAGGGCCTTTCCGTCCTCAGCCGTCGCTTCATGTGACTCCACGG
AGTACCGGGCGCCGTCCAGGCACCTCGATTAGTTCTCGAGCTTTTGGAGTACGTCGTCTTTAGGTTGGGG
GGAGGGGTTTTATGCGATGGAGTTTCCCCACACTGAGTGGGTGGAGACTGAAGTTAGGCCAGCTTGGCAC
TTGATGTAATTCTCCTTGGAATTTGCCCTTTTTGAGTTTGGATCTTGGTTCATTCTCAAGCCTCAGACAG
TGGTTCAAAGTTTTTTTCTTCCATTTCAGGTGTCGTGAGGCTAGCACCGCCACCATGAACCACAGCATGG
ACGCAGGTTCTCCAAACCTATCCCCGAATCCGATGTCCCCAGCACATAATAACTTGGACCTGCAGCCAGT
TACCTACTGCGAGCCGGCCTTCTGGTGCTCCATCTCCTACTACGAGCTGAACCAGCGCGTCGGGGAGACA
TTCCACGCCTCGCAGCCATCCATGACTGTGGATGGCTTCACCGACCCCTCCAATTCGGAGCGCTTCTGCC
TAGGGCTGCTCTCCAATGTCAACAGGAATGCAGCAGTGGAGCTGACACGGAGACACATCGGAAGAGGCGT
GCGGCTCTACTACATCGGAGGGGAGGTCTTCGCAGAGTGCCTCAGTGACAGCGCTATTTTTGTCCAGTCT
CCCAACTGTAACCAGCGCTATGGCTGGCACCCGGCCACCGTCTGCAAGATCCCACCAGGATGCAACCTGA
AGATCTTCAACAACCAGGAGTTCGCTGCCCTCCTGGCCCAGTCGGTCAACCAGGGCTTTGAGGCTGTCTA
CCAGTTGACCCGAATGTGCACCATCCGCATGAGCTTCGTCAAAGGCTGGGGAGCGGAGTACAGGAGACAG
ACTGTGACCAGTACCCCCTGCTGGATTGAGCTGCACCTGAATGGGCCTTTGCAGTGGCTTGACAAGGTCC
TCACCCAGATGGGCTCCCCAAGCATCCGCTGTTCCAGTGTGTCTTAGTAATGAACTAGTCCGTAACTTGA
AAGTATTTCGATTTCTTGGCTTTATATATCTTGTGGAAAGGACGATTTAACCACGACGAGTTATCCGAAA
CGCGTTAAGTCGACAATCAACCTCTGGATTACAAAATTTGTGAAAGATTGACTGGTATTCTTAACTATGT
TGCTCCTTTTACGCTATGTGGATACGCTGCTTTAATGCCTTTGTATCATGCTATTGCTTCCCGTATGGCT
TTCATTTTCTCCTCCTTGTATAAATCCTGGTTGCTGTCTCTTTATGAGGAGTTGTGGCCCGTTGTCAGGC
AACGTGGCGTGGTGTGCACTGTGTTTGCTGACGCAACCCCCACTGGTTGGGGCATTGCCACCACCTGTCA
GCTCCTTTCCGGGACTTTCGCTTTCCCCCTCCCTATTGCCACGGCGGAACTCATCGCCGCCTGCCTTGCC
CGCTGCTGGACAGGGGCTCGGCTGTTGGGCACTGACAATTCCGTGGTGTTGTCGGGGAAATCATCGTCCT
TTCCTTGGCTGCTCGCCTGTGTTGCCACCTGGATTCTGCGCGGGACGTCCTTCTGCTACGTCCCTTCGGC
CCTCAATCCAGCGGACCTTCCTTCCCGCGGCCTGCTGCCGGCTCTGCGGCCTCTTCCGCGTCTTCGCCTT
CGCCCTCAGACGAGTCGGATCTCCCTTTGGGCCGCCTCCCCGCGTCGACTTTAAGACCAATGACTTACAA
GGCAGCTGTAGATCTTAGCCACTTTTTAAAAGAAAAGGGGGGACTGGAAGGGCTAATTCACTCCCAACGA
AGACAAGATCTGCTTTTTGCTTGTACTGGGTCTCTCTGGTTAGACCAGATCTGAGCCTGGGAGCTCTCTG
GCTAACTAGGGAACCCACTGCTTAAGCCTCAATAAAGCTTGCCTTGAGTGCTTCAAGTAGTGTGTGCCCG
TCTGTTGTGTGACTCTGGTAACTAGAGATCCCTCAGACCCTTTTAGTCAGTGTGGAAAATCTCTAGCAGT
ACGTATAGTAGTTCATGTCATCTTATTATTCAGTATTTATAACTTGCAAAGAAATGAATATCAGAGAGTG
AGAGGAACTTGTTTATTGCAGCTTATAATGGTTACAAATAAAGCAATAGCATCACAAATTTCACAAATAA
AGCATTTTTTTCACTGCATTCTAGTTGTGGTTTGTCCAAACTCATCAATGTATCTTATCATGTCTGGCTC
TAGCTATCCCGCCCCTAACTCCGCCCATCCCGCCCCTAACTCCGCCCAGTTCCGCCCATTCTCCGCCCCA
TGGCTGACTAATTTTTTTTATTTATGCAGAGGCCGAGGCCGCCTCGGCCTCTGAGCTATTCCAGAAGTAG
TGAGGAGGCTTTTTTGGAGGCCTAGGGACGTACCCAATTCGCCCTATAGTGAGTCGTATTACGCGCGCTC
ACTGGCCGTCGTTTTACAACGTCGTGACTGGGAAAACCCTGGCGTTACCCAACTTAATCGCCTTGCAGCA
CATCCCCCTTTCGCCAGCTGGCGTAATAGCGAAGAGGCCCGCACCGATCGCCCTTCCCAACAGTTGCGCA
GCCTGAATGGCGAATGGG
[124 nt withheld, positions 6389-6512]
C
[91 nt withheld, positions 6514-6604]
A
[49 nt withheld, positions 6606-6654]
CCTTTGACGTTGGAGTCCACGTTCTTT
[37 nt withheld, positions 6682-6718]
ACCCTATCTCGGTCTATTCTTTTGATTTATAAGGGATTTTGCCGATTTCGGCCTATTGGTTAAAAAATGA
GCTGATTTAACAAAAATTTAACGCGAATTTTAACAAAATATTAACGCTTACAATTTAGGTGGCACTTTTC
GGGGAAATGTGCGCGGAACCCCTATTTGTTTATTTTTCTAAATACATTCAAATATGTATCCGCTCATGAG
ACAATAACCCTGATAAATGCTTCAATAATATTGAAAAAGGAAGAGTATGAGTATTCAACATTTCCGTGTC
GCCCTTATTCCCTTTTTTGCGGCATTTTGCCTTCCTGTTTTTGCTCACCCAGAAACGCTGGTGAAAGTAA
AAGATGCTGAAGATCAGTTGGGTGCACGAGTGGGTTACATCGAACTGGATCTCAACAGCGGTAAGATCCT
TGAGAGTTTTCGCCCCGAAGAACGTTTTCCAATGATGAGCACTTTTAAAGTTCTGCTATGTGGCGCGGTA
TTATCCCGTATTGACGCCGGGCAAGAGCAACTCGGTCGCCGCATACACTATTCTCAGAATGACTTGGTTG
AGTACTCACCAGTCACAGAAAAGCATCTTACGGATGGCATGACAGTAAGAGAATTATGCAGTGCTGCCAT
AACCATGAGTGATAACACTGCGGCCAACTTACTTCTGACAACGATCGGAGGACCGAAGGAGCTAACCGCT
TTTTTGCACAACATGGGGGATCATGTAACTCGCCTTGATCGTTGGGAACCGGAGCTGAATGAAGCCATAC
CAAACGACGAGCGTGACACCACGATGCCTGTAGCAATGGCAACAACGTTGCGCAAACTATTAACTGGCGA
ACTACTTACTCTAGCTTCCCGGCAACAATTAATAGACTGGATGGAGGCGGATAAAGTTGCAGGACCACTT
CTGCGCTCGGCCCTTCCGGCTGGCTGGTTTATTGCTGATAAATCTGGAGCCGGTGAGCGTGGGTCTCGCG
GTATCATTGCAGCACTGGGGCCAGATGGTAAGCCCTCCCGTATCGTAGTTATCTACACGACGGGGAGTCA
GGCAACTATGGATGAACGAAATAGACAGATCGCTGAGATAGGTGCCTCACTGATTAAGCATTGGTAACTG
TCAGACCAAGTTTACTCATATATACTTTAGATTGATTTAAAACTTCATTTTTAATTTAAAAGGATCTAGG
TGAAGATCCTTTTTGATAATCTCATGACCAAAATCCCTTAACGTGAGTTTTCGTTCCACTGAGCGTCAGA
CCCCGTAGAAAAGATCAAAGGATCTTCTTGAGATCCTTTTTTTCTGCGCGTAATCTGCTGCTTGCAAACA
AAAAAACCACCGCTACCAGCGGTGGTTTGTTTGCCGGATCAAGAGCTACCAACTCTTTTTCCGAAGGTAA
CTGGCTTCAGCAGAGCGCAGATACCAAATACTGTTCTTCTAGTGTAGCCGTAGTTAGGCCACCACTTCAA
GAACTCTGTAGCACCGCCTACATACCTCGCTCTGCTAATCCTGTTACCAGTGGCTGCTGCCAGTGGCGAT
AAGTCGTGTCTTACCGGGTTGGACTCAAGACGATAGTTACCGGATAAGGCGCAGCGGTCGGGCTGAACGG
GGGGTTCGTGCACACAGCCCAGCTTGGAGCGAACGACCTACACCGAACTGAGATACCTACAGCGTGAGCT
ATGAGAAAGCGCCACGCTTCCCGAAGGGAGAAAGGCGGACAGGTATCCGGTAAGCGGCAGGGTCGGAACA
GGAGAGCGCACGAGGGAGCTTCCAGGGGGAAACGCCTGGTATCTTTATAGTCCTGTCGGGTTTCGCCACC
TCTGACTTGAGCGTCGATTTTTGTGATGCTCGTCAGGGGGGCGGAGCCTATGGAAAAACGCCAGCAACGC
GGCCTTTTTACGGTTCCTGGCCTTTTGCTGGCCTTTTGCTCACATGTTCTTTCCTGCGTTATCCCCTGAT
TCTGTGGATAACCGTATTACCGCCTTTGAGTGAGCTGATACCGCTCGCCGCAGCCGAACGACCGAGCGCA
GCGAGTCAGTGAGCGAGGAAGCGGAAGAGCGCCCAATACGCAAACCGCCTCTCCCCGCGCGTTGGCCGAT
TCATTAATGCAGCTGGCACGACAGGTTTCCCGACTGGAAAGCGGGCAGTGAGCGCAACGCAATTAATGTG
AGTTAGCTCACTCATTAGGCACCCCAGGCTTTACACTTTATGCTTCCGGCTCGTATGTTGTGTGGAATTG
TGAGCGGATAACAATTTCACACAGGAAACAGCTATGACCATGATTACGCCAAGCGCGCAATTAACCCTCA
CTAAAGGGAACAAAAGCTGGAGCTGCAAGC
