>Addgene plasmid #141520 | TFORF0113 | depositor partial sequence | sequence record 276697 | Insert
ACCGCCACCATGAACCACAGCATGGACGCAGGTTCTCCAAACCTATCCCCGAATCCGATGTCCCCAGCAC
ATAATAACTTGGACCTGCAGCCAGTTACCTACTGCGAGCCGGCCTTCTGGTGCTCCATCTCCTACTACGA
GCTGAACCAGCGCGTCGGGGAGACATTCCACGCCTCGCAGCCATCCATGACTGTGGATGGCTTCACCGAC
CCCTCCAATTCGGAGCGCTTCTGCCTAGGGCTGCTCTCCAATGTCAACAGGAATGCAGCAGTGGAGCTGA
CACGGAGACACATCGGAAGAGGCGTGCGGCTCTACTACATCGGAGGGGAGGTCTTCGCAGAGTGCCTCAG
TGACAGCGCTATTTTTGTCCAGTCTCCCAACTGTAACCAGCGCTATGGCTGGCACCCGGCCACCGTCTGC
AAGATCCCACCAGGATGCAACCTGAAGATCTTCAACAACCAGGAGTTCGCTGCCCTCCTGGCCCAGTCGG
TCAACCAGGGCTTTGAGGCTGTCTACCAGTTGACCCGAATGTGCACCATCCGCATGAGCTTCGTCAAAGG
CTGGGGAGCGGAGTACAGGAGACAGACTGTGACCAGTACCCCCTGCTGGATTGAGCTGCACCTGAATGGG
CCTTTGCAGTGGCTTGACAAGGTCCTCACCCAGATGGGCTCCCCAAGCATCCGCTGTTCCAGTGTGTCTT
AGTAATGAACTAGTCCGTAACTTGAAAGTATTTCGATTTCTTGGCTTTATATATCTTGTGGAAAGGACGA
TTTAACCACGACGAGTTATCCGAA
