>Addgene plasmid #141520 | TFORF0113 | depositor partial sequence | sequence record 276698 | Barcode
TTTAACCACGACGAGTTATCCGAA
