>Addgene plasmid #141520 | TFORF0113 | addgene partial sequence | sequence record 319909 | WPRE-R 5'-CATAGCGTAAAAGGAGCAACA-3'
TTCTGGTGCTCCATCTCCTACTACGAGCTGAACCAGCGCGTCGGGGAGACATTCCACGCCTCGCAGCCAT
CCATGACTGTGGATGGCTTCACCGACCCCTCCAATTCGGAGCGCTTCTGCCTAGGGCTGCTCTCCAATGT
CAACAGGAATGCAGCAGTGGAGCTGACACGGAGACACATCGGAAGAGGCGTGCGGCTCTACTACATCGGA
GGGGAGGTCTTCGCAGAGTGCCTCAGTGACAGCGCTATTTTTGTCCAGTCTCCCAACTGTAACCAGCGCT
ATGGCTGGCACCCGGCCACCGTCTGCAAGATCCCACCAGGATGCAACCTGAAGATCTTCAACAACCAGGA
GTTCGCTGCCCTCCTGGCCCAGTCGGTCAACCAGGGCTTTGAGGCTGTCTACCAGTTGACCCGAATGTGC
ACCATCCGCATGAGCTTCGTCAAAGGCTGGGGAGCGGAGTACAGGAGACAGACTGTGACCAGTACCCCCT
GCTGGATTGAGCTGCACCTGAATGGGCCTTTGCAGTGGCTTGACAAGGTCCTCACCCAGATGGGCTCCCC
AAGCATCCGCTGTTCCAGTGTGTCTTAGTAATGAACTAGTCCGTAACTTGAAAGTATTTCGATTTCTTGG
CTTTATATATCTTGTGGAAAGGACGATTTAACCACGACGAGTTATCCGAAACGCGTTAAGTCGACAATCA
ACCTCTGGATTACAAAAT
